Addgene plasmid #42906: pNB100
Depositing lab: Michael Hall.
Backbone
  Vector backbone: YCplac33
  Backbone manufacturer: R.D. Gietz and A. Sugino
  Backbone size w/o insert (bp): 5603
  Vector type: Yeast Expression
  Selectable markers: URA3
Growth in bacteria
  Bacterial resistance: Ampicillin, 100 μg/mL
  Growth temperature: 37°C
  Growth strain: DH5alpha
  Copy number: Unknown
Gene/Insert
  Gene/Insert name: TOR2
  Species: S. cerevisiae (budding yeast)
  Entrez Gene: TOR2 (a.k.a. YKL203C, DRR2)
  Cloning method: Restriction Enzyme; 5′ cloning site unknown (unknown if destroyed); 3′ cloning site unknown (unknown if destroyed)
  Sequencing primers: 5′ M13pUC-fwd; 3′ M13pUC-rev
Terms and licenses: Academic/Nonprofit Terms; Industry Terms: Not Available to Industry
How to cite: pNB100 was a gift from Michael Hall (Addgene plasmid # 42906)
