[The description below was written by a language model from this plasmid's Addgene catalogue record.]
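Description:
pNB100 is a yeast expression plasmid built on YCplac33, one of the Gietz and Sugino series of Saccharomyces cerevisiae–Escherichia coli shuttle vectors. YCplac33 is the centromeric member of that series carrying URA3, so the plasmid is expected to be maintained in yeast at low, roughly single-copy levels through a CEN/ARS element and selected by uracil prototrophy in ura3 hosts. In bacteria it is selected with ampicillin; the record lists the bacterial copy number as unknown. The empty backbone is recorded as about 5.6 kb. No feature table accompanies the entry, so the backbone elements described here follow from general knowledge of YCplac33 rather than from annotated sequence.

The insert is TOR2 from budding yeast (YKL203C, also known as DRR2), which encodes one of the two yeast Target of Rapamycin kinases. Tor2 is an essential phosphatidylinositol kinase-related protein kinase that can take part in both TOR complexes, linking nutrient-responsive growth control with organisation of the actin cytoskeleton. The gene was introduced by restriction cloning, but the sites used are not recorded. The record also does not state which promoter drives expression, whether native flanking sequence is included, or whether any tag or mutation is present. The listed sequencing primers are the standard M13/pUC forward and reverse primers, consistent with insertion into the vector's pUC-type polylinker.

The record does not give a specific purpose. A low-copy URA3 plasmid carrying TOR2 is typically suited to complementing tor2 mutants or to plasmid-shuffle experiments, since URA3 permits counterselection on 5-fluoroorotic acid.
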