>Addgene plasmid #42906 | pNB100 | addgene partial sequence | sequence record 59381 | M13pUC-fwd 5'-CCCAGTCACGACGTTGTAAAACG-3'
GGCCATTCAATTGCAGATTTTGAAGATTGGAAGGCAAAGATGAAAGAATTAGAATTGAAAAAACTTTCAA
AATCTAAAGGAATCAGTAACTCTACCGCAATTGCTCCCAGGGAAAGCGCCTCTCATGAAACACCCACCGA
TTTAAGACCGGTCATTCCAAGGGGCCCTAGTTCAATAACAGATTTTTTGAATTTAAAGAGGCAAGATAAG
AAGGAAGAATCTTCACAACAAACACCTGGTATTCCTGTTGGACAGCCAAGCCTATCCAAAACCAGTATAG
AACAAGTTAACGAATTAGAAACTAATTCAGATTTGGGTAAAAGTTCATCATCTCGGTTTTCATCATTTTT
CAATAAATCTGCCACTTCGTTGCCTTCATTAGATAATAATAATCAAGTGCCATCGTCAAACGTGTCTGTA
GTAAACAACGATGGCAACAGTACACCTCATCAAAGTGGTTCAAGACTGATGTCGTTTTTCAAAGAATCTA
GATCGAGCACTCCAAATGCAGAATCGCAGTTGTTATCAGCCTCAGACAAAGATAATGGAAAGATGCAGAC
TCTTCCGCAATTCCAGCAGCAACCGCAACAAATGCAACCAA
