>Addgene plasmid #42906 | pNB100 | addgene partial sequence | sequence record 59891 | M13pUC-rev 5'-AGCGGATAACAATTTCACACAGG-3'
CGCCAGCTTGCATGCCTGCAGGGTCGACTCTAGAGGATCCCCCTAGATGATAACACAGACCATTATACTC
CTGCTAATACTGTTGAAGTAAATCCTGTGGATTTTAAATCAAATTTAAACTTTAGTAGCAACTCCTTTTT
GGATTTAAATTCATATGGTTTAGACCTTTTTGCGCCAACTTTATCCGACGTTAACAGAAAGGGTATTCAA
ATGTTTGATAAGGACCCTATTATTGTATACGAGGACTATGCTTATGCCAAGTTACTTGAAGAAAGAAAGC
GGAGGGAGAAGAAGAAGAAGGAGGAAGAGGAGAAGAAGAAGAAGGAAGAAGAGGAAAAGAAGAAGAAGGA
AGAAGAAGAAAAGAAAAAGAAGGAAGAGGAAGAGAAGAAAAAGAAGGAAGAAGAAGAGAAGAAAAAGAAG
GAAGAAGAAGAAAAGAAGAAGCAGGAGGAAGAGGAGAAAAAGAAGAAGGAAGAAGAAGAGAAGAAGAAGC
AGGAAGAAGGAGAAAAGATGAAGAATGAAGATGAAGAAAATAAGAAGAATGAAGATGAAGAAAAGAAGAA
GAACGAAGAAGAGGAAAAAAAGAAGCAGGAAGAGAAAAACAAGAAGAATGAAGATGAAGAAAAGAAGAAG
CAGGAAGAGGAAGAAAAGAAGAAGAACGAAGAAGAGGAAAAAAAGAAGCAGGAGGAGGGGCACAGCAATT
AAAAGTCGGAGAACCTGACTGAAAATTCATGAATCTCTTCATTTCTATAGCCTTTCCTCTATGCATTTGT
ATTATATATTTATTACCGTCATTTTTTACA
